Addgene plasmid #243839: pBSKa2_FRTampFRT
Purpose: GoldenBraid2.0 Flp recombinase excisable antibiotic resistance cassette in the grammar of an assembled transcription unit. May be omega-assembled with another transcription unit.
Depositing lab: Christophe Herman. Depositing organization: Baylor College of Medicine. Publication: GoldenBraid2.0 E. coli: a comprehensive and characterized toolkit for enterics. Cooke MB, Welch KT, Ramirez LD, Wen AX, Marciano DC, Herman C. Synth Biol (Oxf). 2025 Aug 14;10(1):ysaf015. doi: 10.1093/synbio/ysaf015. eCollection 2025. PubMed 40927394.
Backbone
  Vector backbone: pBSK
  Vector type: Bacterial Expression
Growth in bacteria
  Bacterial resistance: Kanamycin, 50 μg/mL
  Growth temperature: 37°C
  Growth strain: DH5alpha
  Copy number: High Copy
Gene/Insert
  Gene/Insert name: bla
  Species: Synthetic
  Insert size (bp): 1158
  Cloning method: Golden Gate
Terms and licenses: Academic/Nonprofit Terms; Industry Terms: Not Available to Industry
How to cite: pBSKa2_FRTampFRT was a gift from Christophe Herman (Addgene plasmid # 243839 ; http://n2t.net/addgene:243839 ; RRID:Addgene_243839)
