[The description below was written by a language model from this plasmid's Addgene catalogue record and pLannotate feature annotations shown in this document.]
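Description:
pBSKa2_FRTampFRT is a small (about 3.5 kb) bacterial plasmid from a GoldenBraid2.0 toolkit adapted for E. coli and related enteric bacteria. It is built on a pBSK backbone and, as the "a2" in its name suggests, appears to be an alpha-level GoldenBraid vector. The plasmid replicates at high copy from a ColE1/pUC-type origin and is maintained under kanamycin selection. The resistance gene is an aph(3')-Ia aminoglycoside phosphotransferase, annotated as a fragment match, that sits downstream of a cat promoter. An f1 bacteriophage origin is also present, along with a short fragment annotated as a tet promoter, which is probably a backbone remnant.

The payload is a synthetic cassette of roughly 1.16 kb carrying bla, the β-lactamase gene, under its native AmpR promoter. The cassette is flanked on both sides by FRT sites in the same orientation, a minimal 34-bp FRT upstream and a full-length 48-bp FRT downstream. Because directly repeated FRT sites are substrates for the yeast 2μ Flp recombinase, expressing Flp excises the ampicillin marker and leaves a single FRT scar. The plasmid therefore confers both kanamycin resistance from the backbone and ampicillin/carbenicillin resistance from the insert.

According to the record, the cassette was cloned by Golden Gate assembly and is formatted in the GoldenBraid grammar of a completed transcription unit. It can therefore be combined with another transcription unit in an omega-level assembly, pairing a gene of interest with a selectable marker that Flp can later remove. This would suit marker recycling or markerless constructs, although the record does not specify particular downstream applications.
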