Features (pLannotate 1.2.2; 9 found; start..end, strand, type, name):
     44..77      +  protein_bind   FRT (minimal): supports FLP-mediated excision but not integration (Turan and Bode, 2011) FLP recombinase from the Saccharomyces cerevisiae 2μ plasmid
    125..229     +  promoter       AmpR promoter: bla
    230..1090    +  CDS            AmpR: β-lactamase; bla; confers resistance to ampicillin, carbenicillin, and related antibiotics
   1103..1150    +  protein_bind   FRT: FLP-mediated recombination occurs in the 8-bp core sequence TCTAGAAA (Turan and Bode, 2011). FLP recombinase from the Saccharomyces cerevisiae 2μ plasmid
   1289..1877    -  rep_origin     ori: high-copy-number ColE1/pMB1/pBR322/pUC origin of replication
   1992..2094    +  promoter       cat promoter: promoter of the E. coli cat gene encoding chloramphenicol acetyltransferase
   2095..2908    +  CDS            KanR (fragment): aminoglycoside phosphotransferase; aph(3')-Ia; confers resistance to kanamycin in bacteria or G418 (Geneticin®) in eukaryotes
   2996..3013    -  promoter       tet promoter (fragment): E. coli promoter for tetracycline efflux protein gene
   3024..3479    +  rep_origin     f1 ori (sequence partly withheld): f1 bacteriophage origin of replication; arrow indicates direction of (+) strand synthesis
>Addgene plasmid #243839 | pBSKa2_FRTampFRT | addgene full sequence | sequence record 492173 | Addgene NGS Result
CGTCTCAGTCAGGAGATTCCGGGGATCCGTCGACCTGCAGTTCGAAGTTCCTATTCTCTAGAAAGTATAG
GAACTTCAGAGCGCTTTTGAAGCTCACGCAGGTGGCACTTTTCGGGGAAATGTGCGCGGAACCCCTATTT
GTTTATTTTTCTAAATACATTCAAATATGTATCCGCTCATGAGACAATAACCCTGATAAATGCTTCAATA
ATATTGAAAAAGGAAGAGTATGAGTATTCAACATTTCCGTGTCGCCCTTATTCCCTTTTTTGCGGCATTT
TGCCTTCCTGTTTTTGCTCACCCAGAAACGCTGGTGAAAGTAAAAGATGCTGAAGATCAGTTGGGTGCAC
GAGTGGGTTACATCGAACTGGATCTCAACAGCGGTAAGATCCTTGAGAGTTTTCGCCCCGAAGAACGTTT
TCCAATGATGAGCACTTTTAAAGTTCTGCTATGTGGCGCGGTATTATCCCGTATTGACGCCGGGCAAGAG
CAACTCGGTCGCCGCATACACTATTCTCAGAATGACTTGGTTGAGTACTCACCAGTCACAGAAAAGCATC
TTACGGATGGCATGACAGTAAGAGAATTATGCAGTGCTGCCATAACCATGAGTGATAACACTGCGGCCAA
CTTACTTCTGACAACGATCGGAGGACCGAAGGAGCTAACCGCTTTTTTGCACAACATGGGGGATCATGTA
ACTCGCCTTGATCGTTGGGAACCGGAGCTGAATGAAGCCATACCAAACGACGAGCGTGACACCACGATGC
CTGTAGCAATGGCAACAACGTTGCGCAAACTATTAACTGGCGAACTACTTACTCTAGCTTCCCGGCAACA
ATTAATAGACTGGATGGAGGCGGATAAAGTTGCAGGACCACTTCTGCGCTCGGCCCTTCCGGCTGGCTGG
TTTATTGCTGATAAATCTGGAGCCGGTGAGCGTGGTTCTCGCGGTATCATTGCAGCACTGGGGCCAGATG
GTAAGCCCTCCCGTATCGTAGTTATCTACACGACGGGGAGTCAGGCAACTATGGATGAACGAAATAGACA
GATCGCTGAGATAGGTGCCTCACTGATTAAGCATTGGTAATAAGGGGATCTTGAAGTTCCTATTCCGAAG
TTCCTATTCTCTAGAAAGTATAGGAACTTCGAAGCAGCTCCAGCCTACACGCTTGAGACGAAGCTTGACA
CGGTTATCCACAGAATCAGGGGATAACGCAGGAAAGAACATGTGAGCAAAAGGCCAGCAAAAGGCCAGGA
ACCGTAAAAAGGCCGCGTTGCTGGCGTTTTTCCATAGGCTCCGCCCCCCTGACGAGCATCACAAAAATCG
ACGCTCAAGTCAGAGGTGGCGAAACCCGACAGGACTATAAAGATACCAGGCGTTTCCCCCTGGAAGCTCC
CTCGTGCGCTCTCCTGTTCCGACCCTGCCGCTTACCGGATACCTGTCCGCCTTTCTCCCTTCGGGAAGCG
TGGCGCTTTCTCATAGCTCACGCTGTAGGTATCTCAGTTCGGTGTAGGTCGTTCGCTCCAAGCTGGGCTG
TGTGCACGAACCCCCCGTTCAGCCCGACCGCTGCGCCTTATCCGGTAACTATCGTCTTGAGTCCAACCCG
GTAAGACACGACTTATCGCCACTGGCAGCAGCCACTGGTAACAGGATTAGCAGAGCGAGGTATGTAGGCG
GTGCTACAGAGTTCTTGAAGTGGTGGCCTAACTACGGCTACACTAGAAGAACAGTATTTGGTATCTGCGC
TCTGCTGAAGCCAGTTACCTTCGGAAAAAGAGTTGGTAGCTCTTGATCCGGCAAACAAACCACCGCTGGT
AGCGGTGGTTTTTTTGTTTGCAAGCAGCAGATTACGCGCAGAAAAAAAGGATCTCAAGAAGATCCTTTGA
TCTTTTCTACGGGGTCTGACGCTCAGTGGAACGAAAACTCACGTTAAGGGATTTTGGTCATGAGATTATC
AAAAAGGATCTTCACCTAGATCCTTTTGTGATGATCGGCACGTAAGAGGTTCCAACTTTCACCATAATGA
AATAAGATCACTACCGGGCGTATTTTTTGAGTTATCGAGATTTTCAGGAGCTAAGGAAGCTAAAATGAGC
CATATTCAACGGGAAACGTCTTGCTCAAGGCCGCGATTAAATTCCAACATGGATGCTGATTTATATGGGT
ATAAATGGGCTCGCGATAATGTCGGGCAATCAGGTGCGACAATCTACCGATTGTATGGGAAGCCCGATGC
GCCAGAGTTGTTTCTGAAACATGGCAAAGGTAGCGTTGCCAATGATGTTACAGATGAGATGGTCAGACTA
AACTGGCTGACGGAATTTATGCCTCTTCCGACCATCAAGCATTTTATCCGTACTCCTGATGATGCATGGT
TACTCACCACTGCGATCCCAGGGAAAACAGCATTCCAGGTATTAGAAGAATATCCTGATTCAGGTGAAAA
TATTGTTGATGCGCTGGCAGTGTTCCTGCGCCGGTTGCATTCGATTCCTGTTTGTAATTGTCCTTTTAAC
AGCGATCGCGTATTTCGACTCGCTCAGGCGCAATCACGAATGAATAACGGTTTGGTTGATGCGAGTGATT
TTGATGACGAGCGTAATGGCTGGCCTGTTGAACAAGTCTGGAAAGAAATGCATAAACTTTTGCCATTCTC
ACCGGATTCAGTAGTCACTCATGGTGATTTCTCACTTGATAACCTTATTTTTGACGAGGGGAAATTAATA
GGTTGTATTGATGTTGGACGAGTCGGAATCGCAGACCGATACCAGGATCTTGCCATCCTATGGAACTGCC
TCGGTGAGTTTTCTCCTTCATTACAGAAACGGCTTTTTCAAAAATATGGTATTGATAATCCTGATATGAA
TAAATTGCAGTTTCATTTGATGCTCGATGAGTTTTTCTGATTTTTTTTAAGGCAGTTATTGGTGCCCTTA
AACGCCTGGTTGCTACGCCTGAATAAGTGATAATAAGCGGATGAATGGCAGAAATTCGATGATAAGCTGT
CAAACATGATGT
[125 nt withheld, positions 3023-3147]
C
[91 nt withheld, positions 3149-3239]
AGGGTGATGGTTCACGTAGTGGGCCAGCGCCCTGATAGACGGTTTTTCGCCCTTTGACGTTGGAGTCCAC
GTTCTTT
[37 nt withheld, positions 3317-3353]
ACCCTATCTCGGTCTATTCTTTTGATTTATAAGGGATTTTGCCGATTTCGGCCTATTGGTTAAAAAATGA
GCTGATTTAACAAAAATTTAACGCGAATTTTAACAAAATATTAACGCTTACAATTTTAACAAGCTT
